>Addgene plasmid #79519 | 5FAI (EMG1) | addgene full sequence | sequence record 150117 | Addgene assembled sequence
TGGCGAATGGG
[124 nt withheld, positions 12-135]
C
[91 nt withheld, positions 137-227]
A
[49 nt withheld, positions 229-277]
CCTTTGACGTTGGAGTCCACGTTCTTT
[37 nt withheld, positions 305-341]
ACCCTATCTCGGTCTATTCTTTTGATTTATAAGGGATTTTGCCGATTTCGGCCTATTGGTTAAAAAATGA
GCTGATTTAACAAAAATTTAACGCGAATTTTAACAAAATATTAACGTTTACAATTTCAGGTGGCACTTTT
CGGGGAAATGTGCGCGGAACCCCTATTTGTTTATTTTTCTAAATACATTCAAATATGTATCCGCTCATGA
ATTAATTCTTAGAAAAACTCATCGAGCATCAAATGAAACTGCAATTTATTCATATCAGGATTATCAATAC
CATATTTTTGAAAAAGCCGTTTCTGTAATGAAGGAGAAAACTCACCGAGGCAGTTCCATAGGATGGCAAG
ATCCTGGTATCGGTCTGCGATTCCGACTCGTCCAACATCAATACAACCTATTAATTTCCCCTCGTCAAAA
ATAAGGTTATCAAGTGAGAAATCACCATGAGTGACGACTGAATCCGGTGAGAATGGCAAAAGTTTATGCA
TTTCTTTCCAGACTTGTTCAACAGGCCAGCCATTACGCTCGTCATCAAAATCACTCGCATCAACCAAACC
GTTATTCATTCGTGATTGCGCCTGAGCGAGACGAAATACGCGATCGCTGTTAAAAGGACAATTACAAACA
GGAATCGAATGCAACCGGCGCAGGAACACTGCCAGCGCATCAACAATATTTTCACCTGAATCAGGATATT
CTTCTAATACCTGGAATGCTGTTTTCCCGGGGATCGCAGTGGTGAGTAACCATGCATCATCAGGAGTACG
GATAAAATGCTTGATGGTCGGAAGAGGCATAAATTCCGTCAGCCAGTTTAGTCTGACCATCTCATCTGTA
ACATCATTGGCAACGCTACCTTTGCCATGTTTCAGAAACAACTCTGGCGCATCGGGCTTCCCATACAATC
GATAGATTGTCGCACCTGATTGCCCGACATTATCGCGAGCCCATTTATACCCATATAAATCAGCATCCAT
GTTGGAATTTAATCGCGGCCTAGAGCAAGACGTTTCCCGTTGAATATGGCTCATAACACCCCTTGTATTA
CTGTTTATGTAAGCAGACAGTTTTATTGTTCATGACCAAAATCCCTTAACGTGAGTTTTCGTTCCACTGA
GCGTCAGACCCCGTAGAAAAGATCAAAGGATCTTCTTGAGATCCTTTTTTTCTGCGCGTAATCTGCTGCT
TGCAAACAAAAAAACCACCGCTACCAGCGGTGGTTTGTTTGCCGGATCAAGAGCTACCAACTCTTTTTCC
GAAGGTAACTGGCTTCAGCAGAGCGCAGATACCAAATACTGTCCTTCTAGTGTAGCCGTAGTTAGGCCAC
CACTTCAAGAACTCTGTAGCACCGCCTACATACCTCGCTCTGCTAATCCTGTTACCAGTGGCTGCTGCCA
GTGGCGATAAGTCGTGTCTTACCGGGTTGGACTCAAGACGATAGTTACCGGATAAGGCGCAGCGGTCGGG
CTGAACGGGGGGTTCGTGCACACAGCCCAGCTTGGAGCGAACGACCTACACCGAACTGAGATACCTACAG
CGTGAGCTATGAGAAAGCGCCACGCTTCCCGAAGGGAGAAAGGCGGACAGGTATCCGGTAAGCGGCAGGG
TCGGAACAGGAGAGCGCACGAGGGAGCTTCCAGGGGGAAACGCCTGGTATCTTTATAGTCCTGTCGGGTT
TCGCCACCTCTGACTTGAGCGTCGATTTTTGTGATGCTCGTCAGGGGGGCGGAGCCTATGGAAAAACGCC
AGCAACGCGGCCTTTTTACGGTTCCTGGCCTTTTGCTGGCCTTTTGCTCACATGTTCTTTCCTGCGTTAT
CCCCTGATTCTGTGGATAACCGTATTACCGCCTTTGAGTGAGCTGATACCGCTCGCCGCAGCCGAACGAC
CGAGCGCAGCGAGTCAGTGAGCGAGGAAGCGGAAGAGCGCCTGATGCGGTATTTTCTCCTTACGCATCTG
TGCGGTATTTCACACCGCATATATGGTGCACTCTCAGTACAATCTGCTCTGATGCCGCATAGTTAAGCCA
GTATACACTCCGCTATCGCTACGTGACTGGGTCATGGCTGCGCCCCGACACCCGCCAACACCCGCTGACG
CGCCCTGACGGGCTTGTCTGCTCCCGGCATCCGCTTACAGACAAGCTGTGACCGTCTCCGGGAGCTGCAT
GTGTCAGAGGTTTTCACCGTCATCACCGAAACGCGCGAGGCAGCTGCGGTAAAGCTCATCAGCGTGGTCG
TGAAGCGATTCACAGATGTCTGCCTGTTCATCCGCGTCCAGCTCGTTGAGTTTCTCCAGAAGCGTTAATG
TCTGGCTTCTGATAAAGCGGGCCATGTTAAGGGCGGTTTTTTCCTGTTTGGTCACTGATGCCTCCGTGTA
AGGGGGATTTCTGTTCATGGGGGTAATGATACCGATGAAACGAGAGAGGATGCTCACGATACGGGTTACT
GATGATGAACATGCCCGGTTACTGGAACGTTGTGAGGGTAAACAACTGGCGGTATGGATGCGGCGGGACC
AGAGAAAAATCACTCAGGGTCAATGCCAGCGCTTCGTTAATACAGATGTAGGTGTTCCACAGGGTAGCCA
GCAGCATCCTGCGATGCAGATCCGGAACATAATGGTGCAGGGCGCTGACTTCCGCGTTTCCAGACTTTAC
GAAACACGGAAACCGAAGACCATTCATGTTGTTGCTCAGGTCGCAGACGTTTTGCAGCAGCAGTCGCTTC
ACGTTCGCTCGCGTATCGGTGATTCATTCTGCTAACCAGTAAGGCAACCCCGCCAGCCTAGCCGGGTCCT
CAACGACAGGAGCACGATCATGCGCACCCGTGGGGCCGCCATGCCGGCGATAATGGCCTGCTTCTCGCCG
AAACGTTTGGTGGCGGGACCAGTGACGAAGGCTTGAGCGAGGGCGTGCAAGATTCCGAATACCGCAAGCG
ACAGGCCGATCATCGTCGCGCTCCAGCGAAAGCGGTCCTCGCCGAAAATGACCCAGAGCGCTGCCGGCAC
CTGTCCTACGAGTTGCATGATAAAGAAGACAGTCATAAGTGCGGCGACGATAGTCATGCCCCGCGCCCAC
CGGAAGGAGCTGACTGGGTTGAAGGCTCTCAAGGGCATCGGTCGAGATCCCGGTGCCTAATGAGTGAGCT
AACTTACATTAATTGCGTTGCGCTCACTGCCCGCTTTCCAGTCGGGAAACCTGTCGTGCCAGCTGCATTA
ATGAATCGGCCAACGCGCGGGGAGAGGCGGTTTGCGTATTGGGCGCCAGGGTGGTTTTTCTTTTCACCAG
TGAGACGGGCAACAGCTGATTGCCCTTCACCGCCTGGCCCTGAGAGAGTTGCAGCAAGCGGTCCACGCTG
GTTTGCCCCAGCAGGCGAAAATCCTGTTTGATGGTGGTTAACGGCGGGATATAACATGAGCTGTCTTCGG
TATCGTCGTATCCCACTACCGAGATATCCGCACCAACGCGCAGCCCGGACTCGGTAATGGCGCGCATTGC
GCCCAGCGCCATCTGATCGTTGGCAACCAGCATCGCAGTGGGAACGATGCCCTCATTCAGCATTTGCATG
GTTTGTTGAAAACCGGACATGGCACTCCAGTCGCCTTCCCGTTCCGCTATCGGCTGAATTTGATTGCGAG
TGAGATATTTATGCCAGCCAGCCAGACGCAGACGCGCCGAGACAGAACTTAATGGGCCCGCTAACAGCGC
GATTTGCTGGTGACCCAATGCGACCAGATGCTCCACGCCCAGTCGCGTACCGTCTTCATGGGAGAAAATA
ATACTGTTGATGGGTGTCTGGTCAGAGACATCAAGAAATAACGCCGGAACATTAGTGCAGGCAGCTTCCA
CAGCAATGGCATCCTGGTCATCCAGCGGATAGTTAATGATCAGCCCACTGACGCGTTGCGCGAGAAGATT
GTGCACCGCCGCTTTACAGGCTTCGACGCCGCTTCGTTCTACCATCGACACCACCACGCTGGCACCCAGT
TGATCGGCGCGAGATTTAATCGCCGCGACAATTTGCGACGGCGCGTGCAGGGCCAGACTGGAGGTGGCAA
CGCCAATCAGCAACGACTGTTTGCCCGCCAGTTGTTGTGCCACGCGGTTGGGAATGTAATTCAGCTCCGC
CATCGCCGCTTCCACTTTTTCCCGCGTTTTCGCAGAAACGTGGCTGGCCTGGTTCACCACGCGGGAAACG
GTCTGATAAGAGACACCGGCATACTCTGCGACATCGTATAACGTTACTGGTTTCACATTCACCACCCTGA
ATTGACTCTCTTCCGGGCGCTATCATGCCATACCGCGAAAGGTTTTGCGCCATTCGATGGTGTCCGGGAT
CTCGACGCTCTCCCTTATGCGACTCCTGCATTAGGAAGCAGCCCAGTAGTAGGTTGAGGCCGTTGAGCAC
CGCCGCCGCAAGGAATGGTGCATGCAAGGAGATGGCGCCCAACAGTCCCCCGGCCACGGGGCCTGCCACC
ATACCCACGCCGAAACAAGCGCTCATGAGCCCGAAGTGGCGAGCCCGATCTTCCCCATCGGTGATGTCGG
CGATATAGGCGCCAGCAACCGCACCTGTGGCGCCGGTGATGCCGGCCACGATGCGTCCGGCGTAGAGGAT
CGAGATCTCGATCCCGCGAAATTAATACGACTCACTATAGGGGAATTGTGAGCGGATAACAATTCCCCTC
TAGAAATAATTTTGTTTAACTTTAAGAAGGAGATATACCATGCATCATCATCATCATCACAGCAGCGGCA
GAGAAAACTTGTATTTCCAGGGCATGGCCGCGCCCAGTGATGGATTCAAGCCTCGTGAACGAAGCGGTGG
GGAGCAGGCACAGGACTGGGATGCTCTGCCACCCAAGCGGCCCCGACTAGGGGCAGGAAACAAGATCGGA
GGCCGTAGGCTTATTGTGGTGCTGGAAGGGGCCAGTCTGGAGACAGTCAAGGTAGGGAAGACATATGAGC
TACTCAACTGTGACAAGCACAAGTCTATATTGTTGAAGAATGGACGGGACCCTGGGGAAGCGCGGCCAGA
TATCACCCACCAGAGTTTGCTGATGCTGATGGATAGTCCCCTGAACCGAGCTGGCTTGCTACAGGTTTAT
ATCCATACACAGAAGAATGTTCTGATTGAAGTGAATCCCCAGACCCGAATTCCCAGAACCTTTGACCGCT
TTTGTGGCCTCATGGTTCAACTTTTACACAAGCTCAGTGTTCGAGCAGCTGATGGCCCCCAGAAGCTTTT
GAAGGTAATTAAGAATCCAGTATCAGATCACTTTCCAGTTGGATGTATGAAAGTTGGCACTTCTTTTTCC
ATCCCGGTTGTCAGTGATGTGCGTGAGCTGGTGCCCAGCAGTGATCCTATTGTTTTTGTGGTAGGGGCCT
TTGCCCATGGCAAGGTCAGTGTGGAGTATACAGAGAAGATGGTGTCCATCAGTAACTACCCCCTTTCTGC
TGCCCTCACCTGTGCAAAACTTACCACAGCCTTTGAGGAAGTATGGGGGGTCATTTGATGACGAAGCTTG
CGGCCGCACTCGAGCACCACCACCACCACCACTGAGATCCGGCTGCTAACAAAGCCCGAAAGGAAGCTGA
GTTGGCTGCTGCCACCGCTGAGCAATAACTAGCATAACCCCTTGGGGCCTCTAAACGGGTCTTGAGGGGT
TTTTTGCTGAAAGGAGGAACTATATCCGGAT
Features (pLannotate 1.2.2; 20 found; start..end, strand, type, name):
     12..467     +  rep_origin     f1 ori (sequence partly withheld): f1 bacteriophage origin of replication; arrow indicates direction of (+) strand synthesis
    494..551     +  promoter       AmpR promoter (fragment): bla
    560..1375    -  CDS            KanR: aminoglycoside phosphotransferase; aph(3')-Ia; confers resistance to kanamycin in bacteria or G418 (Geneticin®) in eukaryotes
   1497..2085    +  rep_origin     ori: high-copy-number ColE1/pMB1/pBR322/pUC origin of replication
   2271..2413    -  misc_feature   bom: basis of mobility region from pBR322
   2515..2706    -  CDS            rop: Rop protein, which maintains plasmids at low copy number; rop
   2723..3103    +  CDS            YPB1_ECOLX: Protein predicted: Swiss-Prot protein existence level 4. From Escherichia coli.
   3175..3466    -  CDS            TcR (fragment): tetracycline efflux protein; tet; confers resistance to tetracycline
   3481..3502    -  protein_bind   CAP binding site: CAP binding activates transcription in the presence of cAMP. E. coli catabolite activator protein
   3515..4597    -  CDS            lacI: lac repressor; lacI; The lac repressor binds to the lac operator to inhibit transcription in E. coli. This inhibition can be relieved by adding lactose or isopropyl-β-D-thiogalactopyranoside (IPTG).
   4598..4675    -  promoter       lacI promoter: lacI
   4683..4962    -  CDS            TcR (fragment): tetracycline efflux protein; tet; confers resistance to tetracycline
   4984..5002    +  promoter       T7 promoter: promoter for bacteriophage T7 RNA polymerase
   5003..5027    +  protein_bind   lac operator: The lac repressor binds to the lac operator to inhibit transcription in E. coli. This inhibition can be relieved by adding lactose or isopropyl-β-D-thiogalactopyranoside (IPTG). lac repressor encoded by lacI
   5042..5064    +  RBS            RBS: efficient ribosome binding site from bacteriophage T7 gene 10 (Olins and Rangwala, 1989)
   5072..5090    +  CDS            capTEV™ (fragment): composite tag for in vivo biotinylation, TEV protease cleavage, and 6xHis tagging
   5125..5856    +  CDS            EMG1: NEP1_HUMAN - Also known as C2F From Homo sapiens (Human).
   5886..5903    +  CDS            9xHis (fragment): 9xHis affinity tag
   5913..5962    +  CDS            SET1 (fragment): solubility-enhancement tag derived from T7 phage gene 10B
   5970..6017    +  terminator     T7 terminator: transcription terminator for bacteriophage T7 RNA polymerase
