[The description below was written by a language model from this plasmid's Addgene catalogue record and pLannotate feature annotations shown in this document.]
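Description:
5FAI (EMG1) is a bacterial expression plasmid built on the pET28-MHL backbone from a structural genomics programme, made to produce recombinant human EMG1 (also known as NEP1 or C2F) for structure determination. The 732 bp insert was introduced by ligation-independent cloning. The record cautions that it may not represent the full open reading frame, as is common for constructs trimmed to a crystallisable fragment. The plasmid name appears to refer to the associated structure entry.

Expression is driven by a T7 promoter followed immediately by a lac operator and the strong phage T7 gene 10 ribosome binding site, with a T7 terminator downstream. A lacI gene with its own promoter on the plasmid supplies repressor, so transcription stays off until induced with IPTG in a host that provides T7 RNA polymerase. The catalogue lists an N-terminal 6xHis tag and a TEV protease cleavage site contributed by the backbone, allowing metal-affinity purification and then tag removal. The automated annotation picks this region up only as a short tag fragment just upstream of EMG1. Short His-tag and T7 gene 10-like fragments are also annotated after the insert, but the record does not show whether they are translated, and no C-terminal tag is listed.

Selection is by kanamycin through the aph(3')-Ia gene. Replication relies on a ColE1/pBR322-type origin accompanied by bom and rop, although the catalogue describes the plasmid as high copy. An f1 origin is also present. The assembled sequence is 6,042 nt, shorter than the stated empty backbone size of 7,325 bp. This would be consistent with loss of a stuffer fragment during cloning, though the record does not say so.
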