Addgene plasmid #79519: 5FAI (EMG1)
Purpose: Bacterial expression for structure determination; may not be full ORF
Depositing lab: Cheryl Arrowsmith. Depositing organization: University of Toronto.
Backbone
  Vector backbone: pET28-MHL
  Backbone manufacturer: SGC (Addgene Plasmid #26096)
  Backbone size w/o insert (bp): 7325
  Vector type: Bacterial Expression
Growth in bacteria
  Bacterial resistance: Kanamycin, 50 μg/mL
  Growth temperature: 37°C
  Growth strain: DH5alpha
  Copy number: High Copy
Gene/Insert
  Gene/Insert name: EMG1 (alt names: EMG1:JMC104-D06:C234149; EMG1_01)
  Species: H. sapiens (human)
  Insert size (bp): 732
  Entrez Gene: EMG1 (a.k.a. C2F, Grcc2f, NEP1)
  Promoter: T7-lacO
  Tag / fusion protein: 6xHis (N terminal on backbone); TEV cleavage site (N terminal on backbone)
  Cloning method: Ligation Independent Cloning
  Sequencing primers: 5′ T7; 3′ T7-term
Terms and licenses: Academic/Nonprofit Terms; Industry Terms: Not Available to Industry
Depositor comments: Please see http://www.thesgc.org/structures/5FAI for more information.
How to cite: 5FAI (EMG1) was a gift from Cheryl Arrowsmith (Addgene plasmid # 79519 ; http://n2t.net/addgene:79519 ; RRID:Addgene_79519)
