>Addgene plasmid #79519 | 5FAI (EMG1) | depositor partial sequence | sequence record 148642 | Insert sequence
ATGGCCGCGCCCAGTGATGGATTCAAGCCTCGTGAACGAAGCGGTGGGGAGCAGGCACAGGACTGGGATG
CTCTGCCACCCAAGCGGCCCCGACTAGGGGCAGGAAACAAGATCGGAGGCCGTAGGCTTATTGTGGTGCT
GGAAGGGGCCAGTCTGGAGACAGTCAAGGTAGGGAAGACATATGAGCTACTCAACTGTGACAAGCACAAG
TCTATATTGTTGAAGAATGGACGGGACCCTGGGGAAGCGCGGCCAGATATCACCCACCAGAGTTTGCTGA
TGCTGATGGATAGTCCCCTGAACCGAGCTGGCTTGCTACAGGTTTATATCCATACACAGAAGAATGTTCT
GATTGAAGTGAATCCCCAGACCCGAATTCCCAGAACCTTTGACCGCTTTTGTGGCCTCATGGTTCAACTT
TTACACAAGCTCAGTGTTCGAGCAGCTGATGGCCCCCAGAAGCTTTTGAAGGTAATTAAGAATCCAGTAT
CAGATCACTTTCCAGTTGGATGTATGAAAGTTGGCACTTCTTTTTCCATCCCGGTTGTCAGTGATGTGCG
TGAGCTGGTGCCCAGCAGTGATCCTATTGTTTTTGTGGTAGGGGCCTTTGCCCATGGCAAGGTCAGTGTG
GAGTATACAGAGAAGATGGTGTCCATCAGTAACTACCCCCTTTCTGCTGCCCTCACCTGTGCAAAACTTA
CCACAGCCTTTGAGGAAGTATGGGGGGTCATT
