>Addgene plasmid #79519 | 5FAI (EMG1) | addgene partial sequence | sequence record 150115 | T7 5'-TAATACGACTCACTATAGGG-3'
ATTTTGTTTAACTTTAAGAAGGAGATATACCATGCATCATCATCATCATCACAGCAGCGGCAGAGAAAAC
TTGTATTTCCAGGGCATGGCCGCGCCCAGTGATGGATTCAAGCCTCGTGAACGAAGCGGTGGGGAGCAGG
CACAGGACTGGGATGCTCTGCCACCCAAGCGGCCCCGACTAGGGGCAGGAAACAAGATCGGAGGCCGTAG
GCTTATTGTGGTGCTGGAAGGGGCCAGTCTGGAGACAGTCAAGGTAGGGAAGACATATGAGCTACTCAAC
TGTGACAAGCACAAGTCTATATTGTTGAAGAATGGACGGGACCCTGGGGAAGCGCGGCCAGATATCACCC
ACCAGAGTTTGCTGATGCTGATGGATAGTCCCCTGAACCGAGCTGGCTTGCTACAGGTTTATATCCATAC
ACAGAAGAATGTTCTGATTGAAGTGAATCCCCAGACCCGAATTCCCAGAACCTTTGACCGCTTTTGTGGC
CTCATGGTTCAACTTTTACACAAGCTCAGTGTTCGAGCAGCTGATGGCCCCCAGAAGCTTTTGAAGGTAA
TTAAGAATCCAGTATCAGATCACTTTCCAGTTGGATGTATGAAAGTTGGCACTTCTTTTTCCATCCCGGT
TGTCAGTGATGTGCGTGAGCTGGTGCCCAGCAGTGATCCTATTGTTTTTGTGGTAGGGGCCTTTGCCCAT
GGCAAGGTCAGTGTGGAGTATACAGAGAAGATGGTGTCCATCAGTAACTACCCCCTTTCTGCTGCCCTCA
CCTGTGCAAAACTTACCACAGCCTTTGAGGAAGTATGGGGGGTCATTTGATGACGAAGCTTGCGGCCGCA
CTCGAGCACCACCACCACCACCACTGAGATCCGGCTGCTAACAAAGCCCGAAAGGAA
