>Addgene plasmid #79519 | 5FAI (EMG1) | addgene partial sequence | sequence record 150116 | T7term 5'-GCTAGTTATTGCTCAGCGG-3'
GGCTTTGTTAGCAGCCGGATCTCAGTGGTGGTGGTGGTGGTGCTCGAGTGCGGCCGCAAGCTTCGTCATC
AAATGACCCCCCATACTTCCTCAAAGGCTGTGGTAAGTTTTGCACAGGTGAGGGCAGCAGAAAGGGGGTA
GTTACTGATGGACACCATCTTCTCTGTATACTCCACACTGACCTTGCCATGGGCAAAGGCCCCTACCACA
AAAACAATAGGATCACTGCTGGGCACCAGCTCACGCACATCACTGACAACCGGGATGGAAAAAGAAGTGC
CAACTTTCATACATCCAACTGGAAAGTGATCTGATACTGGATTCTTAATTACCTTCAAAAGCTTCTGGGG
GCCATCAGCTGCTCGAACACTGAGCTTGTGTAAAAGTTGAACCATGAGGCCACAAAAGCGGTCAAAGGTT
CTGGGAATTCGGGTCTGGGGATTCACTTCAATCAGAACATTCTTCTGTGTATGGATATAAACCTGTAGCA
AGCCAGCTCGGTTCAGGGGACTATCCATCAGCATCAGCAAACTCTGGTGGGTGATATCTGGCCGCGCTTC
CCCAGGGTCCCGTCCATTCTTCAACAATATAGACTTGTGCTTGTCACAGTTGAGTAGCTCATATGTCTTC
CCTACCTTGACTGTCTCCAGACTGGCCCCTTCCAGCACCACAATAAGCCTACGGCCTCCGATCTTGTTTC
CTGCCCCTAGTCGGGGCCGCTTGGGTGGCAGAGCATCCCAGTCCTGTGCCTGCTCCCCACCGCTTCGTTC
ACGAGGCTTGAATCCATCACTGGGCGCGGCCATGCCCTGGAAATACAAGTTTT
